Addgene plasmid #142993: TFORF2797
Purpose: Lentiviral vector for overexpressing transcription factor ORFs with unique 24-bp barcodes. Barcodes facilitate identification of transcription factors in pooled screens.
Depositing lab: Feng Zhang. Depositing organization: Broad Institute. Publication: A transcription factor atlas of directed differentiation. Joung J, Ma S, Tay T, Geiger-Schuller KR, Kirchgatterer PC, Verdine VK, Guo B, Arias-Garcia MA, Allen WE, Singh A, Kuksenko O, Abudayyeh OO, Gootenberg JS, Fu Z, Macrae RK, Buenrostro JD, Regev A, Zhang F. Cell. 2023 Jan 5;186(1):209-229.e26. doi: 10.1016/j.cell.2022.11.026. PubMed 36608654.
Backbone
  Vector backbone: pLX_TRC317
  Backbone manufacturer: Broad Institute Genetic Perturbation Platform
  Backbone size w/o insert (bp): 8264
  Vector type: Mammalian Expression, Lentiviral
  Selectable markers: Puromycin
Growth in bacteria
  Bacterial resistance: Ampicillin, 100 μg/mL
  Growth temperature: 37°C
  Growth strain: NEB Stable
  Copy number: High Copy
Gene/Insert
  Gene/Insert name: TAF7
  Species: H. sapiens (human)
  Insert size (bp): 1151
  Entrez Gene: TAF7 (a.k.a. TAF2F, TAFII55)
  Promoter: EF1a
  Cloning method: Unknown
  Sequencing primers: 5′ GGGTGGAGACTGAAGTTAGGCCAG; 3′ CACATAGCGTAAAAGGAGCAACATAG
Terms and licenses: Academic/Nonprofit Terms; Industry Terms: Not Available to Industry
Depositor comments: NM_005642,ENST00000313368 . The transcription factor ORF portion of this plasmid was synthesized by Genewiz. Please test multiple small colonies in case of plasmid recombination. To make this collection available in a timely manner, a portion of this collection was not fully sequenced by Addgene. If an Addgene verified full plasmid sequence is not available, please contact us prior to placing an order to request the full sequence.
How to cite: TFORF2797 was a gift from Feng Zhang (Addgene plasmid # 142993 ; http://n2t.net/addgene:142993 ; RRID:Addgene_142993)
