[The description below was written by a language model from this plasmid's Addgene catalogue record and pLannotate feature annotations shown in this document.]
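Description:
TFORF2797 is a third-generation, self-inactivating lentiviral expression plasmid built on the pLX_TRC317 backbone and carrying the human TAF7 open reading frame (also known as TAF2F or TAFII55), a subunit of the general transcription factor complex TFIID. It belongs to a barcoded collection of transcription factor ORFs. Each clone pairs its ORF with a unique 24-bp barcode so that the factor can be identified by sequencing in pooled overexpression screens. The barcode is not annotated as a feature in the table. In bacteria the plasmid is maintained through a high-copy ColE1/pUC-type origin and selected with ampicillin via the β-lactamase gene. An f1 origin and remnants of a lac/T7/T3 cloning region are also present. The depositor warns that recombination can occur, as is common for LTR-containing plasmids.

The viral genome is transcribed from an RSV promoter fused to a truncated HIV-1 5′ LTR. This is followed by the Ψ packaging signal with a gag fragment and the Rev response element for nuclear export of the unspliced genomic RNA. An SV40 early promoter/origin drives puromycin N-acetyltransferase for selection of transduced mammalian cells, and a cPPT/CTS element follows to aid nuclear import of the preintegration complex. The EF-1α promoter then drives constitutive expression of TAF7, and a downstream WPRE enhances transcript stability and expression. The cassette ends in a ΔU3 3′ LTR, which inactivates LTR promoter activity after integration, followed by an SV40 polyadenylation signal. Short annotated fragments such as the U6 promoter, small t antigen and Rev matches appear to be residual backbone sequence rather than functional units. The construct is used to produce lentivirus for stable TAF7 overexpression, for example in directed-differentiation screens.
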