Features (pLannotate 1.2.2; 31 found; start..end, strand, type, name):
      5..231     +  promoter       RSV promoter: Rous sarcoma virus enhancer/promoter
    232..412     +  LTR            5' LTR (truncated): truncated 5' long terminal repeat (LTR) from HIV-1
    459..584     +  misc_feature   HIV-1 Ψ: packaging signal of human immunodeficiency virus type 1
    568..931     +  CDS            HIV-1 gag (fragment): gag protein from human immunodeficiency virus 1; gag
   1077..1310    +  misc_feature   RRE: The Rev response element (RRE) of HIV-1 allows for Rev-dependent mRNA export from the nucleus to the cytoplasm.
   1687..1713    +  CDS            Rev (fragment): human immunodeficiency virus 1 (HIV-1) Rev protein; rev; enhances nuclear export of unspliced and incompletely spliced viral mRNAs
   1720..1743    +  promoter       SV40 promoter (fragment): SV40 early promoter
   1744..1815    +  promoter       SV40 promoter (fragment): SV40 enhancer and early promoter
   1839..1974    +  rep_origin     SV40 ori: SV40 origin of replication
   2020..2616    +  CDS            PuroR (fragment): puromycin N-acetyltransferase; pac from Streptomyces; confers resistance to puromycin
   2665..2782    +  misc_feature   cPPT/CTS: central polypurine tract and central termination sequence of HIV-1
   2847..2913    +  CDS            small t antigen (fragment): SV40 (simian virus 40) small t antigen
   2920..4098    +  promoter       EF-1α promoter: strong constitutive promoter for human elongation factor EF-1α
   4115..5161    +  CDS            TAF7: TAF7_HUMAN - Also known as TAF2F, TAFII55. Experimental evidence at protein level: Swiss-Prot protein existence level 1. Functions as a component of the DNA-binding general transcription factor complex TFIID, a multimeric protein complex that plays a central role in mediating promoter responses to various activators and repressors. Present in both of the previously described TFIID species which either lack or contain TAFII30 (TFIID alpha and TFIID beta respectively). From Homo sapiens (Human).
   5177..5230    +  promoter       U6 promoter (fragment): RNA polymerase III promoter for human U6 snRNA
   5272..5860    +  misc_feature   WPRE: woodchuck hepatitis virus posttranscriptional regulatory element
   5911..5930    +  misc_feature   cPPT/CTS (fragment): central polypurine tract and central termination sequence of HIV-1
   5932..6165    +  LTR            3' LTR (ΔU3): self-inactivating 3' long terminal repeat (LTR) from HIV-1
   6243..6364    +  polyA_signal   SV40 poly(A) signal: SV40 polyadenylation signal
   6404..6539    +  rep_origin     SV40 ori: SV40 origin of replication
   6560..6578    -  promoter       T7 promoter: promoter for bacteriophage T7 RNA polymerase
   6586..6741    +  CDS            lacZα (fragment): LacZα fragment of β-galactosidase; lacZ fragment
   6746..7174    +  rep_origin     f1 ori (sequence partly withheld): f1 bacteriophage origin of replication; arrow indicates direction of (+) strand synthesis
   7227..7331    +  promoter       AmpR promoter: bla
   7332..8192    +  CDS            AmpR: β-lactamase; bla; confers resistance to ampicillin, carbenicillin, and related antibiotics
   8363..8951    +  rep_origin     ori: high-copy-number ColE1/pMB1/pBR322/pUC origin of replication
   9134..9226    +  CDS            lacI (fragment): lac repressor; lacI; The lac repressor binds to the lac operator to inhibit transcription in E. coli. This inhibition can be relieved by adding lactose or isopropyl-β-D-thiogalactopyranoside (IPTG).
   9239..9260    +  protein_bind   CAP binding site: CAP binding activates transcription in the presence of cAMP. E. coli catabolite activator protein
   9275..9305    +  promoter       lac promoter: promoter for the E. coli lac operon
   9313..9329    +  protein_bind   lac operator: The lac repressor binds to the lac operator to inhibit transcription in E. coli. This inhibition can be relieved by adding lactose or isopropyl-β-D-thiogalactopyranoside (IPTG). lac repressor encoded by lacI
   9374..9392    +  promoter       T3 promoter: promoter for bacteriophage T3 RNA polymerase
>Addgene plasmid #142993 | TFORF2797 | addgene full sequence | sequence record 397326 | Addgene NGS Result
TTAATGTAGTCTTATGCAATACTCTTGTAGTCTTGCAACATGGTAACGATGAGTTAGCAACATGCCTTAC
AAGGAGAGAAAAAGCACCGTGCATGCCGATTGGTGGAAGTAAGGTGGTACGATCGTGCCTTATTAGGAAG
GCAACAGACGGGTCTGACATGGATTGGACGAACCACTGAATTGCCGCATTGCAGAGATATTGTATTTAAG
TGCCTAGCTCGATACATAAACGGGTCTCTCTGGTTAGACCAGATCTGAGCCTGGGAGCTCTCTGGCTAAC
TAGGGAACCCACTGCTTAAGCCTCAATAAAGCTTGCCTTGAGTGCTTCAAGTAGTGTGTGCCCGTCTGTT
GTGTGACTCTGGTAACTAGAGATCCCTCAGACCCTTTTAGTCAGTGTGGAAAATCTCTAGCAGTGGCGCC
CGAACAGGGACTTGAAAGCGAAAGGGAAACCAGAGGAGCTCTCTCGACGCAGGACTCGGCTTGCTGAAGC
GCGCACGGCAAGAGGCGAGGGGCGGCGACTGGTGAGTACGCCAAAAATTTTGACTAGCGGAGGCTAGAAG
GAGAGAGATGGGTGCGAGAGCGTCAGTATTAAGCGGGGGAGAATTAGATCGCGATGGGAAAAAATTCGGT
TAAGGCCAGGGGGAAAGAAAAAATATAAATTAAAACATATAGTATGGGCAAGCAGGGAGCTAGAACGATT
CGCAGTTAATCCTGGCCTGTTAGAAACATCAGAAGGCTGTAGACAAATACTGGGACAGCTACAACCATCC
CTTCAGACAGGATCAGAAGAACTTAGATCATTATATAATACAGTAGCAACCCTCTATTGTGTGCATCAAA
GGATAGAGATAAAAGACACCAAGGAAGCTTTAGACAAGATAGAGGAAGAGCAAAACAAAAGTAAGACCAC
CGCACAGCAAGCGGCCGCTGATCTTCAGACCTGGAGGAGGAGATATGAGGGACAATTGGAGAAGTGAATT
ATATAAATATAAAGTAGTAAAAATTGAACCATTAGGAGTAGCACCCACCAAGGCAAAGAGAAGAGTGGTG
CAGAGAGAAAAAAGAGCAGTGGGAATAGGAGCTTTGTTCCTTGGGTTCTTGGGAGCAGCAGGAAGCACTA
TGGGCGCAGCGTCAATGACGCTGACGGTACAGGCCAGACAATTATTGTCTGGTATAGTGCAGCAGCAGAA
CAATTTGCTGAGGGCTATTGAGGCGCAACAGCATCTGTTGCAACTCACAGTCTGGGGCATCAAGCAGCTC
CAGGCAAGAATCCTGGCTGTGGAAAGATACCTAAAGGATCAACAGCTCCTGGGGATTTGGGGTTGCTCTG
GAAAACTCATTTGCACCACTGCTGTGCCTTGGAATGCTAGTTGGAGTAATAAATCTCTGGAACAGATTTG
GAATCACACGACCTGGATGGAGTGGGACAGAGAAATTAACAATTACACAAGCTTAATACACTCCTTAATT
GAAGAATCGCAAAACCAGCAAGAAAAGAATGAACAAGAATTATTGGAATTAGATAAATGGGCAAGTTTGT
GGAATTGGTTTAACATAACAAATTGGCTGTGGTATATAAAATTATTCATAATGATAGTAGGAGGCTTGGT
AGGTTTAAGAATAGTTTTTGCTGTACTTTCTATAGTGAATAGAGTTAGGCAGGGATATTCACCATTATCG
TTTCAGACCCACCTCCCAACCCCGAGGGGACCCATGCATTGCATCTCAATTAGTCAGCAACCAGGTGTGG
AAAGTCCCCAGGCTCCCCAGCAGGCAGAAGTATGCAAAGCATGCGTCTCAATTAGTCAGCAACCATAGTC
CCGCCCCTAACTCCGCCCATCCCGCCCCTAACTCCGCCCAGTTCCGCCCATTCTCCGCCCCATGGCTGAC
TAATTTTTTTTATTTATGCAGAGGCCGAGGCCGCCTCGGCCTCTGAGCTATTCCAGAAGTAGTGAGGAGG
CTTTTTTGGAGGCCTAGGCTTTTGCAAAAAGCTTTCTAGAGGTACCACCGGAGCTTACCATGACCGAGTA
CAAGCCCACGGTGCGCCTCGCCACCCGCGACGACGTCCCCAGGGCCGTACGCACCCTCGCCGCCGCGTTC
GCCGACTACCCCGCCACGCGCCACACCGTCGATCCGGACCGCCACATCGAGCGGGTCACCGAGCTGCAAG
AACTCTTCCTCACGCGCGTCGGGCTCGACATCGGCAAGGTGTGGGTCGCGGACGACGGCGCCGCCGTGGC
GGTCTGGACCACGCCGGAGAGCGTCGAAGCGGGGGCGGTGTTCGCCGAGATCGGCCCGCGCATGGCCGAG
TTGAGCGGTTCCCGGCTGGCCGCGCAGCAACAGATGGAAGGCCTCCTGGCGCCGCACCGGCCCAAGGAGC
CCGCGTGGTTCCTGGCCACCGTCGGCGTCTCGCCCGACCACCAGGGCAAGGGTCTGGGCAGCGCCGTCGT
GCTCCCCGGAGTGGAGGCGGCCGAGCGCGCCGGGGTGCCCGCCTTCCTGGAGACCTCCGCGCCCCGCAAC
CTCCCCTTCTACGAGCGGCTCGGCTTCACCGTCACCGCCGACGTCGAGGTGCCCGAAGGACCGCGCACCT
GGTGCATGACCCGCAAGCCCGGTGCCAGTTAACGAATTCTAGATCTTGAGACAAATGGCAGTATTCATCC
ACAATTTTAAAAGAAAAGGGGGGATTGGGGGGTACAGTGCAGGGGAAAGAATAGTAGACATAATAGCAAC
AGACATACAAACTAAAGAATTACAAAAACAAATTACAAAAATTCAAAATTTTCGGGTTTATTACAGGGAC
AGCAGAGATCCACTTTGGCGCCGGCTCGAGGCCTGCAGGTGCAAAGATGGATAAAGTTTTAAACAGAGAG
GAATCTTTGCAGCTAATGGACCTTCTAGGTCTTGAAAGGAGTGGGAATTGGCTCCGGTGCCCGTCAGTGG
GCAGAGCGCACATCGCCCACAGTCCCCGAGAAGTTGGGGGGAGGGGTCGGCAATTGAACCGGTGCCTAGA
GAAGGTGGCGCGGGGTAAACTGGGAAAGTGATGTCGTGTACTGGCTCCGCCTTTTTCCCGAGGGTGGGGG
AGAACCGTATATAAGTGCAGTAGTCGCCGTGAACGTTCTTTTTCGCAACGGGTTTGCCGCCAGAACACAG
GTAAGTGCCGTGTGTGGTTCCCGCGGGCCTGGCCTCTTTACGGGTTATGGCCCTTGCGTGCCTTGAATTA
CTTCCACCTGGCTGCAGTACGTGATTCTTGATCCCGAGCTTCGGGTTGGAAGTGGGTGGGAGAGTTCGAG
GCCTTGCGCTTAAGGAGCCCCTTCGCCTCGTGCTTGAGTTGAGGCCTGGCCTGGGCGCTGGGGCCGCCGC
GTGCGAATCTGGTGGCACCTTCGCGCCTGTCTCGCTGCTTTCGATAAGTCTCTAGCCATTTAAAATTTTT
GATGACCTGCTGCGACGCTTTTTTTCTGGCAAGATAGTCTTGTAAATGCGGGCCAAGATCTGCACACTGG
TATTTCGGTTTTTGGGGCCGCGGGCGGCGACGGGGCCCGTGCGTCCCAGCGCACATGTTCGGCGAGGCGG
GGCCTGCGAGCGCGGCCACCGAGAATCGGACGGGGGTAGTCTCAAGCTGGCCGGCCTGCTCTGGTGCCTG
GCCTCGCGCCGCCGTGTATCGCCCCGCCCTGGGCGGCAAGGCTGGCCCGGTCGGCACCAGTTGCGTGAGC
GGAAAGATGGCCGCTTCCCGGCCCTGCTGCAGGGAGCTCAAAATGGAGGACGCGGCGCTCGGGAGAGCGG
GCGGGTGAGTCACCCACACAAAGGAAAAGGGCCTTTCCGTCCTCAGCCGTCGCTTCATGTGACTCCACGG
AGTACCGGGCGCCGTCCAGGCACCTCGATTAGTTCTCGAGCTTTTGGAGTACGTCGTCTTTAGGTTGGGG
GGAGGGGTTTTATGCGATGGAGTTTCCCCACACTGAGTGGGTGGAGACTGAAGTTAGGCCAGCTTGGCAC
TTGATGTAATTCTCCTTGGAATTTGCCCTTTTTGAGTTTGGATCTTGGTTCATTCTCAAGCCTCAGACAG
TGGTTCAAAGTTTTTTTCTTCCATTTCAGGTGTCGTGAGGCTAGCACCGCCACCATGAGTAAAAGCAAAG
ATGATGCTCCTCACGAACTGGAGAGCCAGTTTATCTTACGTCTGCCTCCAGAATATGCCTCTACTGTGAG
AAGGGCAGTACAGTCTGGTCATGTCAACCTCAAGGACAGACTGACAATTGAGTTACATCCTGATGGGCGT
CATGGAATCGTCAGAGTGGACCGTGTTCCATTGGCCTCAAAATTAGTAGACCTGCCCTGTGTTATGGAAA
GCTTGAAAACCATTGATAAAAAAACTTTTTACAAGACAGCTGATATCTGTCAGATGCTTGTATCCACAGT
TGATGGTGATCTCTATCCTCCTGTGGAGGAGCCAGTTGCTAGCACTGATCCTAAAGCAAGCAAGAAAAAG
GATAAGGACAAAGAGAAAAAGTTTATCTGGAACCACGGAATTACTCTGCCTCTAAAGAATGTCAGGAAGA
GAAGGTTCCGGAAGACAGCAAAGAAGAAATATATTGAATCTCCAGATGTTGAAAAAGAAGTGAAACGATT
GCTGAGTACAGATGCTGAAGCTGTTAGTACTCGGTGGGAAATAATTGCCGAAGATGAAACAAAGGAGGCA
GAAAATCAAGGCCTGGATATCTCTTCTCCAGGAATGTCTGGTCACAGGCAGGGCCATGACTCATTAGAAC
ATGATGAGCTTCGGGAGATATTCAATGACCTCAGCAGCAGCAGTGAGGATGAAGATGAGACCCAGCATCA
AGATGAAGAAGATATAAACATCATTGACACGGAGGAAGATCTGGAGAGACAGCTACAGGACAAGCTAAAT
GAATCAGATGAACAGCACCAGGAAAATGAAGGAACCAATCAGCTGGTTATGGGAATTCAGAAGCAGATTG
ACAACATGAAAGGCAAGCTCCAAGAGACCCAGGACAGGGCAAAACGACAAGAGGATCTCATCATGAAAGT
GGAAAATCTGGCTCTCAAGAACAGATTTCAGGCTGTACTGGATGAGCTCAAACAAAAGGAAGACCGAGAA
AAGGAGCAACTCAGCTCTTTGCAAGAGGAGCTAGAATCACTCCTAGAGAAGTAGTAATGAACTAGTCCGT
AACTTGAAAGTATTTCGATTTCTTGGCTTTATATATCTTGTGGAAAGGACGAGGTAGCCAGAACGTTCAT
TTACGAACGCGTTAAGTCGACAATCAACCTCTGGATTACAAAATTTGTGAAAGATTGACTGGTATTCTTA
ACTATGTTGCTCCTTTTACGCTATGTGGATACGCTGCTTTAATGCCTTTGTATCATGCTATTGCTTCCCG
TATGGCTTTCATTTTCTCCTCCTTGTATAAATCCTGGTTGCTGTCTCTTTATGAGGAGTTGTGGCCCGTT
GTCAGGCAACGTGGCGTGGTGTGCACTGTGTTTGCTGACGCAACCCCCACTGGTTGGGGCATTGCCACCA
CCTGTCAGCTCCTTTCCGGGACTTTCGCTTTCCCCCTCCCTATTGCCACGGCGGAACTCATCGCCGCCTG
CCTTGCCCGCTGCTGGACAGGGGCTCGGCTGTTGGGCACTGACAATTCCGTGGTGTTGTCGGGGAAATCA
TCGTCCTTTCCTTGGCTGCTCGCCTGTGTTGCCACCTGGATTCTGCGCGGGACGTCCTTCTGCTACGTCC
CTTCGGCCCTCAATCCAGCGGACCTTCCTTCCCGCGGCCTGCTGCCGGCTCTGCGGCCTCTTCCGCGTCT
TCGCCTTCGCCCTCAGACGAGTCGGATCTCCCTTTGGGCCGCCTCCCCGCGTCGACTTTAAGACCAATGA
CTTACAAGGCAGCTGTAGATCTTAGCCACTTTTTAAAAGAAAAGGGGGGACTGGAAGGGCTAATTCACTC
CCAACGAAGACAAGATCTGCTTTTTGCTTGTACTGGGTCTCTCTGGTTAGACCAGATCTGAGCCTGGGAG
CTCTCTGGCTAACTAGGGAACCCACTGCTTAAGCCTCAATAAAGCTTGCCTTGAGTGCTTCAAGTAGTGT
GTGCCCGTCTGTTGTGTGACTCTGGTAACTAGAGATCCCTCAGACCCTTTTAGTCAGTGTGGAAAATCTC
TAGCAGTACGTATAGTAGTTCATGTCATCTTATTATTCAGTATTTATAACTTGCAAAGAAATGAATATCA
GAGAGTGAGAGGAACTTGTTTATTGCAGCTTATAATGGTTACAAATAAAGCAATAGCATCACAAATTTCA
CAAATAAAGCATTTTTTTCACTGCATTCTAGTTGTGGTTTGTCCAAACTCATCAATGTATCTTATCATGT
CTGGCTCTAGCTATCCCGCCCCTAACTCCGCCCATCCCGCCCCTAACTCCGCCCAGTTCCGCCCATTCTC
CGCCCCATGGCTGACTAATTTTTTTTATTTATGCAGAGGCCGAGGCCGCCTCGGCCTCTGAGCTATTCCA
GAAGTAGTGAGGAGGCTTTTTTGGAGGCCTAGGGACGTACCCAATTCGCCCTATAGTGAGTCGTATTACG
CGCGCTCACTGGCCGTCGTTTTACAACGTCGTGACTGGGAAAACCCTGGCGTTACCCAACTTAATCGCCT
TGCAGCACATCCCCCTTTCGCCAGCTGGCGTAATAGCGAAGAGGCCCGCACCGATCGCCCTTCCCAACAG
TTGCGCAGCCTGAATGGCGAATGGG
[124 nt withheld, positions 6746-6869]
C
[91 nt withheld, positions 6871-6961]
A
[49 nt withheld, positions 6963-7011]
CCTTTGACGTTGGAGTCCACGTTCTTT
[37 nt withheld, positions 7039-7075]
ACCCTATCTCGGTCTATTCTTTTGATTTATAAGGGATTTTGCCGATTTCGGCCTATTGGTTAAAAAATGA
GCTGATTTAACAAAAATTTAACGCGAATTTTAACAAAATATTAACGCTTACAATTTAGGTGGCACTTTTC
GGGGAAATGTGCGCGGAACCCCTATTTGTTTATTTTTCTAAATACATTCAAATATGTATCCGCTCATGAG
ACAATAACCCTGATAAATGCTTCAATAATATTGAAAAAGGAAGAGTATGAGTATTCAACATTTCCGTGTC
GCCCTTATTCCCTTTTTTGCGGCATTTTGCCTTCCTGTTTTTGCTCACCCAGAAACGCTGGTGAAAGTAA
AAGATGCTGAAGATCAGTTGGGTGCACGAGTGGGTTACATCGAACTGGATCTCAACAGCGGTAAGATCCT
TGAGAGTTTTCGCCCCGAAGAACGTTTTCCAATGATGAGCACTTTTAAAGTTCTGCTATGTGGCGCGGTA
TTATCCCGTATTGACGCCGGGCAAGAGCAACTCGGTCGCCGCATACACTATTCTCAGAATGACTTGGTTG
AGTACTCACCAGTCACAGAAAAGCATCTTACGGATGGCATGACAGTAAGAGAATTATGCAGTGCTGCCAT
AACCATGAGTGATAACACTGCGGCCAACTTACTTCTGACAACGATCGGAGGACCGAAGGAGCTAACCGCT
TTTTTGCACAACATGGGGGATCATGTAACTCGCCTTGATCGTTGGGAACCGGAGCTGAATGAAGCCATAC
CAAACGACGAGCGTGACACCACGATGCCTGTAGCAATGGCAACAACGTTGCGCAAACTATTAACTGGCGA
ACTACTTACTCTAGCTTCCCGGCAACAATTAATAGACTGGATGGAGGCGGATAAAGTTGCAGGACCACTT
CTGCGCTCGGCCCTTCCGGCTGGCTGGTTTATTGCTGATAAATCTGGAGCCGGTGAGCGTGGGTCTCGCG
GTATCATTGCAGCACTGGGGCCAGATGGTAAGCCCTCCCGTATCGTAGTTATCTACACGACGGGGAGTCA
GGCAACTATGGATGAACGAAATAGACAGATCGCTGAGATAGGTGCCTCACTGATTAAGCATTGGTAACTG
TCAGACCAAGTTTACTCATATATACTTTAGATTGATTTAAAACTTCATTTTTAATTTAAAAGGATCTAGG
TGAAGATCCTTTTTGATAATCTCATGACCAAAATCCCTTAACGTGAGTTTTCGTTCCACTGAGCGTCAGA
CCCCGTAGAAAAGATCAAAGGATCTTCTTGAGATCCTTTTTTTCTGCGCGTAATCTGCTGCTTGCAAACA
AAAAAACCACCGCTACCAGCGGTGGTTTGTTTGCCGGATCAAGAGCTACCAACTCTTTTTCCGAAGGTAA
CTGGCTTCAGCAGAGCGCAGATACCAAATACTGTTCTTCTAGTGTAGCCGTAGTTAGGCCACCACTTCAA
GAACTCTGTAGCACCGCCTACATACCTCGCTCTGCTAATCCTGTTACCAGTGGCTGCTGCCAGTGGCGAT
AAGTCGTGTCTTACCGGGTTGGACTCAAGACGATAGTTACCGGATAAGGCGCAGCGGTCGGGCTGAACGG
GGGGTTCGTGCACACAGCCCAGCTTGGAGCGAACGACCTACACCGAACTGAGATACCTACAGCGTGAGCT
ATGAGAAAGCGCCACGCTTCCCGAAGGGAGAAAGGCGGACAGGTATCCGGTAAGCGGCAGGGTCGGAACA
GGAGAGCGCACGAGGGAGCTTCCAGGGGGAAACGCCTGGTATCTTTATAGTCCTGTCGGGTTTCGCCACC
TCTGACTTGAGCGTCGATTTTTGTGATGCTCGTCAGGGGGGCGGAGCCTATGGAAAAACGCCAGCAACGC
GGCCTTTTTACGGTTCCTGGCCTTTTGCTGGCCTTTTGCTCACATGTTCTTTCCTGCGTTATCCCCTGAT
TCTGTGGATAACCGTATTACCGCCTTTGAGTGAGCTGATACCGCTCGCCGCAGCCGAACGACCGAGCGCA
GCGAGTCAGTGAGCGAGGAAGCGGAAGAGCGCCCAATACGCAAACCGCCTCTCCCCGCGCGTTGGCCGAT
TCATTAATGCAGCTGGCACGACAGGTTTCCCGACTGGAAAGCGGGCAGTGAGCGCAACGCAATTAATGTG
AGTTAGCTCACTCATTAGGCACCCCAGGCTTTACACTTTATGCTTCCGGCTCGTATGTTGTGTGGAATTG
TGAGCGGATAACAATTTCACACAGGAAACAGCTATGACCATGATTACGCCAAGCGCGCAATTAACCCTCA
CTAAAGGGAACAAAAGCTGGAGCTGCAAGC
