>Addgene plasmid #142993 | TFORF2797 | depositor partial sequence | sequence record 281117 | Insert
ACCGCCACCATGAGTAAAAGCAAAGATGATGCTCCTCACGAACTGGAGAGCCAGTTTATCTTACGTCTGC
CTCCAGAATATGCCTCTACTGTGAGAAGGGCAGTACAGTCTGGTCATGTCAACCTCAAGGACAGACTGAC
AATTGAGTTACATCCTGATGGGCGTCATGGAATCGTCAGAGTGGACCGTGTTCCATTGGCCTCAAAATTA
GTAGACCTGCCCTGTGTTATGGAAAGCTTGAAAACCATTGATAAAAAAACTTTTTACAAGACAGCTGATA
TCTGTCAGATGCTTGTATCCACAGTTGATGGTGATCTCTATCCTCCTGTGGAGGAGCCAGTTGCTAGCAC
TGATCCTAAAGCAAGCAAGAAAAAGGATAAGGACAAAGAGAAAAAGTTTATCTGGAACCACGGAATTACT
CTGCCTCTAAAGAATGTCAGGAAGAGAAGGTTCCGGAAGACAGCAAAGAAGAAATATATTGAATCTCCAG
ATGTTGAAAAAGAAGTGAAACGATTGCTGAGTACAGATGCTGAAGCTGTTAGTACTCGGTGGGAAATAAT
TGCCGAAGATGAAACAAAGGAGGCAGAAAATCAAGGCCTGGATATCTCTTCTCCAGGAATGTCTGGTCAC
AGGCAGGGCCATGACTCATTAGAACATGATGAGCTTCGGGAGATATTCAATGACCTCAGCAGCAGCAGTG
AGGATGAAGATGAGACCCAGCATCAAGATGAAGAAGATATAAACATCATTGACACGGAGGAAGATCTGGA
GAGACAGCTACAGGACAAGCTAAATGAATCAGATGAACAGCACCAGGAAAATGAAGGAACCAATCAGCTG
GTTATGGGAATTCAGAAGCAGATTGACAACATGAAAGGCAAGCTCCAAGAGACCCAGGACAGGGCAAAAC
GACAAGAGGATCTCATCATGAAAGTGGAAAATCTGGCTCTCAAGAACAGATTTCAGGCTGTACTGGATGA
GCTCAAACAAAAGGAAGACCGAGAAAAGGAGCAACTCAGCTCTTTGCAAGAGGAGCTAGAATCACTCCTA
GAGAAGTAGTAATGAACTAGTCCGTAACTTGAAAGTATTTCGATTTCTTGGCTTTATATATCTTGTGGAA
AGGACGAGGTAGCCAGAACGTTCATTTACGA
