>Addgene plasmid #142993 | TFORF2797 | depositor partial sequence | sequence record 281118 | Barcode
GGTAGCCAGAACGTTCATTTACGA
